>Addgene plasmid #219381 | SFFV-FOSB-Brd 482 | addgene full sequence | sequence record 449581 | Addgene NGS Result
ATTTATGCAGAGGCCGAGGCCGCCTCGGCCTCTGAGCTATTCCAGAAGTAGTGAGGAGGCTTTTTTGGAG
GCCTAGGGACGTACCCAATTCGCCCTATAGTGAGTCGTATTACGCGCGCTCACTGGCCGTCGTTTTACAA
CGTCGTGACTGGGAAAACCCTGGCGTTACCCAACTTAATCGCCTTGCAGCACATCCCCCTTTCGCCAGCT
GGCGTAATAGCGAAGAGGCCCGCACCGATCGCCCTTCCCAACAGTTGCGCAGCCTGAATGGCGAATGGG
[124 nt withheld, positions 280-403]
C
[91 nt withheld, positions 405-495]
A
[49 nt withheld, positions 497-545]
CCTTTGACGTTGGAGTCCACGTTCTTT
[37 nt withheld, positions 573-609]
ACCCTATCTCGGTCTATTCTTTTGATTTATAAGGGATTTTGCCGATTTCGGCCTATTGGTTAAAAAATGA
GCTGATTTAACAAAAATTTAACGCGAATTTTAACAAAATATTAACGCTTACAATTTAGGTGGCACTTTTC
GGGGAAATGTGCGCGGAACCCCTATTTGTTTATTTTTCTAAATACATTCAAATATGTATCCGCTCATGAG
ACAATAACCCTGATAAATGCTTCAATAATATTGAAAAAGGAAGAGTATGAGTATTCAACATTTCCGTGTC
GCCCTTATTCCCTTTTTTGCGGCATTTTGCCTTCCTGTTTTTGCTCACCCAGAAACGCTGGTGAAAGTAA
AAGATGCTGAAGATCAGTTGGGTGCACGAGTGGGTTACATCGAACTGGATCTCAACAGCGGTAAGATCCT
TGAGAGTTTTCGCCCCGAAGAACGTTTTCCAATGATGAGCACTTTTAAAGTTCTGCTATGTGGCGCGGTA
TTATCCCGTATTGACGCCGGGCAAGAGCAACTCGGTCGCCGCATACACTATTCTCAGAATGACTTGGTTG
AGTACTCACCAGTCACAGAAAAGCATCTTACGGATGGCATGACAGTAAGAGAATTATGCAGTGCTGCCAT
AACCATGAGTGATAACACTGCGGCCAACTTACTTCTGACAACGATCGGAGGACCGAAGGAGCTAACCGCT
TTTTTGCACAACATGGGGGATCATGTAACTCGCCTTGATCGTTGGGAACCGGAGCTGAATGAAGCCATAC
CAAACGACGAGCGTGACACCACGATGCCTGTAGCAATGGCAACAACGTTGCGCAAACTATTAACTGGCGA
ACTACTTACTCTAGCTTCCCGGCAACAATTAATAGACTGGATGGAGGCGGATAAAGTTGCAGGACCACTT
CTGCGCTCGGCCCTTCCGGCTGGCTGGTTTATTGCTGATAAATCTGGAGCCGGTGAGCGTGGGTCTCGCG
GTATCATTGCAGCACTGGGGCCAGATGGTAAGCCCTCCCGTATCGTAGTTATCTACACGACGGGGAGTCA
GGCAACTATGGATGAACGAAATAGACAGATCGCTGAGATAGGTGCCTCACTGATTAAGCATTGGTAACTG
TCAGACCAAGTTTACTCATATATACTTTAGATTGATTTAAAACTTCATTTTTAATTTAAAAGGATCTAGG
TGAAGATCCTTTTTGATAATCTCATGACCAAAATCCCTTAACGTGAGTTTTCGTTCCACTGAGCGTCAGA
CCCCGTAGAAAAGATCAAAGGATCTTCTTGAGATCCTTTTTTTCTGCGCGTAATCTGCTGCTTGCAAACA
AAAAAACCACCGCTACCAGCGGTGGTTTGTTTGCCGGATCAAGAGCTACCAACTCTTTTTCCGAAGGTAA
CTGGCTTCAGCAGAGCGCAGATACCAAATACTGTTCTTCTAGTGTAGCCGTAGTTAGGCCACCACTTCAA
GAACTCTGTAGCACCGCCTACATACCTCGCTCTGCTAATCCTGTTACCAGTGGCTGCTGCCAGTGGCGAT
AAGTCGTGTCTTACCGGGTTGGACTCAAGACGATAGTTACCGGATAAGGCGCAGCGGTCGGGCTGAACGG
GGGGTTCGTGCACACAGCCCAGCTTGGAGCGAACGACCTACACCGAACTGAGATACCTACAGCGTGAGCT
ATGAGAAAGCGCCACGCTTCCCGAAGGGAGAAAGGCGGACAGGTATCCGGTAAGCGGCAGGGTCGGAACA
GGAGAGCGCACGAGGGAGCTTCCAGGGGGAAACGCCTGGTATCTTTATAGTCCTGTCGGGTTTCGCCACC
TCTGACTTGAGCGTCGATTTTTGTGATGCTCGTCAGGGGGGCGGAGCCTATGGAAAAACGCCAGCAACGC
GGCCTTTTTACGGTTCCTGGCCTTTTGCTGGCCTTTTGCTCACATGTTCTTTCCTGCGTTATCCCCTGAT
TCTGTGGATAACCGTATTACCGCCTTTGAGTGAGCTGATACCGCTCGCCGCAGCCGAACGACCGAGCGCA
GCGAGTCAGTGAGCGAGGAAGCGGAAGAGCGCCCAATACGCAAACCGCCTCTCCCCGCGCGTTGGCCGAT
TCATTAATGCAGCTGGCACGACAGGTTTCCCGACTGGAAAGCGGGCAGTGAGCGCAACGCAATTAATGTG
AGTTAGCTCACTCATTAGGCACCCCAGGCTTTACACTTTATGCTTCCGGCTCGTATGTTGTGTGGAATTG
TGAGCGGATAACAATTTCACACAGGAAACAGCTATGACCATGATTACGCCAAGCGCGCAATTAACCCTCA
CTAAAGGGAACAAAAGCTGGAGCTGCAAGCTTAATGTAGTCTTATGCAATACTCTTGTAGTCTTGCAACA
TGGTAACGATGAGTTAGCAACATGCCTTACAAGGAGAGAAAAAGCACCGTGCATGCCGATTGGTGGAAGT
AAGGTGGTACGATCGTGCCTTATTAGGAAGGCAACAGACGGGTCTGACATGGATTGGACGAACCACTGAA
TTGCCGCATTGCAGAGATATTGTATTTAAGTGCCTAGCTCGATACATAAACGGGTCTCTCTGGTTAGACC
AGATCTGAGCCTGGGAGCTCTCTGGCTAACTAGGGAACCCACTGCTTAAGCCTCAATAAAGCTTGCCTTG
AGTGCTTCAAGTAGTGTGTGCCCGTCTGTTGTGTGACTCTGGTAACTAGAGATCCCTCAGACCCTTTTAG
TCAGTGTGGAAAATCTCTAGCAGTGGCGCCCGAACAGGGACTTGAAAGCGAAAGGGAAACCAGAGGAGCT
CTCTCGACGCAGGACTCGGCTTGCTGAAGCGCGCACGGCAAGAGGCGAGGGGCGGCGACTGGTGAGTACG
CCAAAAATTTTGACTAGCGGAGGCTAGAAGGAGAGAGATGGGTGCGAGAGCGTCAGTATTAAGCGGGGGA
GAATTAGATCGCGATGGGAAAAAATTCGGTTAAGGCCAGGGGGAAAGAAAAAATATAAATTAAAACATAT
AGTATGGGCAAGCAGGGAGCTAGAACGATTCGCAGTTAATCCTGGCCTGTTAGAAACATCAGAAGGCTGT
AGACAAATACTGGGACAGCTACAACCATCCCTTCAGACAGGATCAGAAGAACTTAGATCATTATATAATA
CAGTAGCAACCCTCTATTGTGTGCATCAAAGGATAGAGATAAAAGACACCAAGGAAGCTTTAGACAAGAT
AGAGGAAGAGCAAAACAAAAGTAAGACCACCGCACAGCAAGCGGCCGCTGATCTTCAGACCTGGAGGAGG
AGATATGAGGGACAATTGGAGAAGTGAATTATATAAATATAAAGTAGTAAAAATTGAACCATTAGGAGTA
GCACCCACCAAGGCAAAGAGAAGAGTGGTGCAGAGAGAAAAAAGAGCAGTGGGAATAGGAGCTTTGTTCC
TTGGGTTCTTGGGAGCAGCAGGAAGCACTATGGGCGCAGCGTCAATGACGCTGACGGTACAGGCCAGACA
ATTATTGTCTGGTATAGTGCAGCAGCAGAACAATTTGCTGAGGGCTATTGAGGCGCAACAGCATCTGTTG
CAACTCACAGTCTGGGGCATCAAGCAGCTCCAGGCAAGAATCCTGGCTGTGGAAAGATACCTAAAGGATC
AACAGCTCCTGGGGATTTGGGGTTGCTCTGGAAAACTCATTTGCACCACTGCTGTGCCTTGGAATGCTAG
TTGGAGTAATAAATCTCTGGAACAGATTTGGAATCACACGACCTGGATGGAGTGGGACAGAGAAATTAAC
AATTACACAAGCTTAATACACTCCTTAATTGAAGAATCGCAAAACCAGCAAGAAAAGAATGAACAAGAAT
TATTGGAATTAGATAAATGGGCAAGTTTGTGGAATTGGTTTAACATAACAAATTGGCTGTGGTATATAAA
ATTATTCATAATGATAGTAGGAGGCTTGGTAGGTTTAAGAATAGTTTTTGCTGTACTTTCTATAGTGAAT
AGAGTTAGGCAGGGATATTCACCATTATCGTTTCAGACCCACCTCCCAACCCCGAGGGGACCCGACAGGC
CCGAAGGAATAGAAGAAGAAGGTGGAGAGAGAGACAGAGACAGATCCATTCGATTAGTGAACGGATCTCG
ACGGTATCGGTTAACTTTTAAAAGAAAAGGGGGGATTGGGGGGTACAGTGCAGGGGAAAGAATAGTAGAC
ATAATAGCAACAGACATACAAACTAAAGAATTACAAAAACAAATTACAAAAATTCAAAATTTTATCGATC
ACGAGACTAGCCTCGAGCTGGCTGCAGTAACGCCATTTTGCAAGGCATGGAAAAATACCAAACCAAGAAT
AGAGAAGTTCAGATCAAGGGCGGGTACATGAAAATAGCTAACGTTGGGCCAAACAGGATATCTGCGGTGA
GCAGTTTCGGCCCCGGCCCGGGGCCAAGAACAGATGGTCACCGCAGTTTCGGCCCCGGCCCGAGGCCAAG
AACAGATGGTCCCCAGATATGGCCCAACCCTCAGCAGTTTCTTAAGACCCATCAGATGTTTCCAGGCTCC
CCCAAGGACCTGAAATGACCCTGCGCCTTATTTGAATTAACCAATCAGCCTGCTTCTCGCTTCTGTTCGC
GCGCTTCTGCTTCCCGAGCTCTATAAAAGAGCTCACAACCCCTCACTCGGCGCGCCAGTCCTCCGACAGA
CTGAGTCGGCCGGTCGAATCAAGCTTATCGATACCGTCGACGGATCCGCTAGCCCGCGGTTCGAAATGTT
TCAGGCTTTCCCCGGAGACTACGACTCCGGCTCCCGGTGCAGCTCCTCACCCTCTGCCGAGTCTCAATAT
CTGTCTTCGGTGGACTCCTTCGGCAGTCCACCCACCGCCGCCGCCTCCCAGGAGTGCGCCGGTCTCGGGG
AAATGCCCGGTTCCTTCGTGCCCACGGTCACCGCGATCACAACCAGCCAGGACCTCCAGTGGCTTGTGCA
ACCCACCCTCATCTCTTCCATGGCCCAGTCCCAGGGGCAGCCACTGGCCTCCCAGCCCCCGGTCGTCGAC
CCCTACGACATGCCGGGAACCAGCTACTCCACACCAGGCATGAGTGGCTACAGCAGTGGCGGAGCGAGTG
GCAGTGGTGGGCCTTCCACCAGCGGAACTACCAGTGGGCCTGGGCCTGCCCGCCCAGCCCGAGCCCGGCC
TAGGAGACCCCGAGAGGAGACGGAGACAGATCAGTTGGAGGAAGAAAAAGCAGAGCTGGAGTCGGAGATC
GCCGAGCTCCAAAAGGAGAAGGAACGTCTGGAGTTTGTGCTGGTGGCCCACAAACCGGGCTGCAAGATCC
CCTACGAAGAGGGGCCCGGGCCGGGCCCGCTGGCGGAGTAGACCGGTCGGATCCCCCGGGCTGCAGGAAT
TCGAGCATCTTACCGCCATTTATTCCCATATTTGTTCTGTTTTTCTTGATTTGGGTATACATTTAAATGT
TAATAAAACAAAATGGTGGGGCAATCATTTACATTTTTAGGGATATGTAATTACTAGTTCAGGTGTATTG
CCACAAGACAAACATGTTAAGAAACTTTCCCGTTATTTACGCTCTGTTCCTGTTAATCAACCTCTGGATT
ACAAAATTTGTGAAAGATTGACTGATATTCTTAACTATGTTGCTCCTTTTACGCTGTGTGGATATGCTGC
TTTAATGCCTCTGTATCATGCTATTGCTTCCCGTACGGCTTTCGTTTTCTCCTCCTTGTATAAATCCTGG
TTGCTGTCTCTTTATGAGGAGTTGTGGCCCGTTGTCCGTCAACGTGGCGTGGTGTGCTCTGTGTTTGCTG
ACGCAACCCCCACTGGCTGGGGCATTGCCACCACCTGTCAACTCCTTTCTGGGACTTTCGCTTTCCCCCT
CCCGATCGCCACGGCAGAACTCATCGCCGCCTGCCTTGCCCGCTGCTGGACAGGGGCTAGGTTGCTGGGC
ACTGATAATTCCGTGGTGTTGTCGGGGAAGCTGACGTCCTTTGCAATTCGATATCAAGCTGTACCTTCTA
GATGTACATTCCAACCAGCGCTTCTAGACCAATGACTTACAAGGCAGCTGTAGATCTTAGCCACTTTTTA
AAAGAAAAGGGGGGACTGGAAGGGCTAATTCACTCCCAACGAAGACAAGATCTGCTTTTTGCTTGTACTG
GGTCTCTCTGGTTAGACCAGATCTGAGCCTGGGAGCTCTCTGGCTAACTAGGGAACCCACTGCTTAAGCC
TCAATAAAGCTTGCCTTGAGTGCTTCAAGTAGTGTGTGCCCGTCTGTTGTGTGACTCTGGTAACTAGAGA
TCCCTCAGACCCTTTTAGTCAGTGTGGAAAATCTCTAGCAGTAGTAGTTCATGTCATCTTATTATTCAGT
ATTTATAACTTGCAAAGAAATGAATATCAGAGAGTGAGAGGAACTTGTTTATTGCAGCTTATAATGGTTA
CAAATAAAGCAATAGCATCACAAATTTCACAAATAAAGCATTTTTTTCACTGCATTCTAGTTGTGGTTTG
TCCAAACTCATCAATGTATCTTATCATGTCTGGCTCTAGCTATCCCGCCCCTAACTCCGCCCATCCCGCC
CCTAACTCCGCCCAGTTCCGCCCATTCTCCGCCCCATGGCTGACTAATTTTTTTT
Features (pLannotate 1.2.2; 29 found; start..end, strand, type, name):
     94..112     -  promoter       T7 promoter: promoter for bacteriophage T7 RNA polymerase
    120..275     +  CDS            lacZα (fragment): LacZα fragment of β-galactosidase; lacZ fragment
    280..708     +  rep_origin     f1 ori (sequence partly withheld): f1 bacteriophage origin of replication; arrow indicates direction of (+) strand synthesis
    761..865     +  promoter       AmpR promoter: bla
    866..1726    +  CDS            AmpR: β-lactamase; bla; confers resistance to ampicillin, carbenicillin, and related antibiotics
   1897..2485    +  rep_origin     ori: high-copy-number ColE1/pMB1/pBR322/pUC origin of replication
   2668..2760    +  CDS            lacI (fragment): lac repressor; lacI; The lac repressor binds to the lac operator to inhibit transcription in E. coli. This inhibition can be relieved by adding lactose or isopropyl-β-D-thiogalactopyranoside (IPTG).
   2773..2794    +  protein_bind   CAP binding site: CAP binding activates transcription in the presence of cAMP. E. coli catabolite activator protein
   2809..2839    +  promoter       lac promoter: promoter for the E. coli lac operon
   2847..2863    +  protein_bind   lac operator: The lac repressor binds to the lac operator to inhibit transcription in E. coli. This inhibition can be relieved by adding lactose or isopropyl-β-D-thiogalactopyranoside (IPTG). lac repressor encoded by lacI
   2908..2926    +  promoter       T3 promoter: promoter for bacteriophage T3 RNA polymerase
   2954..3180    +  promoter       RSV promoter: Rous sarcoma virus enhancer/promoter
   3181..3361    +  LTR            5' LTR (truncated): truncated 5' long terminal repeat (LTR) from HIV-1
   3408..3533    +  misc_feature   HIV-1 Ψ: packaging signal of human immunodeficiency virus type 1
   3517..3880    +  CDS            HIV-1 gag (fragment): gag protein from human immunodeficiency virus 1; gag
   4026..4259    +  misc_feature   RRE: The Rev response element (RRE) of HIV-1 allows for Rev-dependent mRNA export from the nucleus to the cytoplasm.
   4636..4736    +  CDS            Rev (fragment): human immunodeficiency virus 1 (HIV-1) Rev protein; rev; enhances nuclear export of unspliced and incompletely spliced viral mRNAs
   4755..4872    +  misc_feature   cPPT/CTS: central polypurine tract and central termination sequence of HIV-1
   4906..5307    +  promoter       SFFV promoter: spleen focus-forming virus long terminal repeat (LTR) promoter
   5317..5340    +  misc_feature   MCS (fragment): pBluescript multiple cloning site
   5365..5967    +  CDS            FOSB (fragment): FOSB_HUMAN - Also known as G0S3. Experimental evidence at protein level: Swiss-Prot protein existence level 1. FosB interacts with Jun proteins enhancing their DNA binding activity. From Homo sapiens (Human).
   5978..6003    +  misc_feature   MCS (fragment): pBluescript multiple cloning site
   6003..6062    +  CDS            S (fragment): HBSAG_WHV6 - Experimental evidence at transcript level: Swiss-Prot protein existence level 2. The middle envelope protein plays an important role in the budding of the virion. It is involved in the induction of budding in a nucleocapsid independent way. In this process the majority of envelope proteins bud to form subviral lipoprotein particles of 22 nm of diameter that do not contain a nucleocapsid (By similarity). From Woodchuck hepatitis B virus (isolate w64/pWS23) (WHV).
   6194..6597    +  misc_feature   WPRE: woodchuck hepatitis virus posttranscriptional regulatory element
   6640..6714    +  CDS            nef (fragment): NEF_HV1Z2 - Experimental evidence at protein level: Swiss-Prot protein existence level 1. Extracellular Nef protein targets CD4(+) T-lymphocytes for apoptosis by interacting with CXCR4 surface receptors. From Human immunodeficiency virus type 1 group M subtype D (isolate Z2/CDC-Z34) (HIV-1).
   6716..6949    +  LTR            3' LTR (ΔU3): self-inactivating 3' long terminal repeat (LTR) from HIV-1
   7021..7142    +  polyA_signal   SV40 poly(A) signal: SV40 polyadenylation signal
   7161..7182    +  rep_origin     SV40 ori (fragment): SV40 origin of replication
   7182..73      +  rep_origin     SV40 ori (across the origin): SV40 origin of replication
