[The description below was written by a language model from this plasmid's Addgene catalogue record and pLannotate feature annotations shown in this document.]
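Description:
SFFV-FOSB-Brd 482 is a third-generation-style, self-inactivating HIV-1 lentiviral transfer plasmid built on the SFFV-MCS backbone, carrying a human FOSB coding sequence together with a unique identifying barcode. It is maintained in E. coli through a high-copy ColE1/pUC-type origin with ampicillin selection (AmpR). An f1 origin, lacZα/lac promoter remnants, and T7 and T3 promoters are left over from a pBluescript-like parent. The viral cassette begins with an RSV promoter fused to a truncated 5' LTR, which drives Tat-independent production of the genomic RNA in packaging cells. This is followed by the Ψ packaging signal with a gag fragment, the Rev response element for nuclear export of unspliced RNA, and the cPPT/CTS, which aids nuclear import of the provirus. A ΔU3 3' LTR renders the integrated provirus transcriptionally self-inactivating, and an SV40 poly(A) signal and SV40 origin lie downstream.

Inside the vector, the spleen focus-forming virus (SFFV) LTR promoter, which is strong in haematopoietic and many other mammalian cells, drives the FOSB insert of roughly 600 bp. The annotation matches it only as a fragment of the human FOSB protein, so it may represent a shorter isoform or partial sequence rather than the full-length reference; the record does not specify. A WPRE downstream enhances transcript stability and expression. According to the depositor, the barcode is cloned into an XbaI site after the WPRE, which would place it within the expressed transcript, although the feature table does not annotate it. No fluorescent reporter or mammalian selection marker is annotated. The plasmid belongs to a barcoded transcription factor collection for combinatorial screening in immune cell reprogramming, where the barcode identifies the delivered factor.
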