Addgene plasmid #219381: SFFV-FOSB-Brd 482
Purpose: Transcription factor FOSB with a specific barcode assigned.
Depositing lab: Filipe Pereira. Depositing organization: Center for Neuroscience and Cell Biology, University of Coimbra. Publication: A combinatorial transcription factor screening platform for immune cell reprogramming. Kurochkin I, Altman AR, Caiado I, Pertiga-Cabral D, Halitzki E, Minaeva M, Zimmermannova O, Henriques-Oliveira L, Klein D, Nair M, Oliveira D, Cajal LR, Knittel R, Feick C, Ringner M, Martin M, Cirovic B, Pires CF, Rosa FF, Sitnicka E, Theis FJ, Pereira CF. Cell Syst. 2026 Jan 21;17(1):101457. doi: 10.1016/j.cels.2025.101457. Epub 2026 Jan 14. PubMed 41539305.
Backbone
  Vector backbone: SFFV-MCS
  Backbone size w/o insert (bp): 6638
  Vector type: Lentiviral
Growth in bacteria
  Bacterial resistance: Ampicillin, 100 μg/mL
  Growth temperature: 37°C
  Growth strain: NEB Stable
  Copy number: High Copy
Gene/Insert
  Gene/Insert name: FOSB
  Species: H. sapiens (human)
  Insert size (bp): 606
  Entrez Gene: FOSB (a.k.a. AP-1, G0S3, GOS3, GOSB)
  Promoter: The spleen focus-forming virus (SFFV) promoter
  Cloning method: Restriction Enzyme; 5′ cloning site Bsp119I (not destroyed); 3′ cloning site BstHI (not destroyed)
Terms and licenses: Academic/Nonprofit Terms; Industry Terms: Not Available to Industry
Depositor comments: Barcode sequence cloned into XbaI restriction site. Design of plasmid is as follows: SFFV-[TF sequence]-WPRE-[Barcode sequence].
How to cite: SFFV-FOSB-Brd 482 was a gift from Filipe Pereira (Addgene plasmid # 219381 ; http://n2t.net/addgene:219381 ; RRID:Addgene_219381)
