>Addgene plasmid #219381 | SFFV-FOSB-Brd 482 | depositor partial sequence | sequence record 428623 | TF ORF
ATGTTTCAGGCTTTCCCCGGAGACTACGACTCCGGCTCCCGGTGCAGCTCCTCACCCTCTGCCGAGTCTC
AATATCTGTCTTCGGTGGACTCCTTCGGCAGTCCACCCACCGCCGCCGCCTCCCAGGAGTGCGCCGGTCT
CGGGGAAATGCCCGGTTCCTTCGTGCCCACGGTCACCGCGATCACAACCAGCCAGGACCTCCAGTGGCTT
GTGCAACCCACCCTCATCTCTTCCATGGCCCAGTCCCAGGGGCAGCCACTGGCCTCCCAGCCCCCGGTCG
TCGACCCCTACGACATGCCGGGAACCAGCTACTCCACACCAGGCATGAGTGGCTACAGCAGTGGCGGAGC
GAGTGGCAGTGGTGGGCCTTCCACCAGCGGAACTACCAGTGGGCCTGGGCCTGCCCGCCCAGCCCGAGCC
CGGCCTAGGAGACCCCGAGAGGAGACGGAGACAGATCAGTTGGAGGAAGAAAAAGCAGAGCTGGAGTCGG
AGATCGCCGAGCTCCAAAAGGAGAAGGAACGTCTGGAGTTTGTGCTGGTGGCCCACAAACCGGGCTGCAA
GATCCCCTACGAAGAGGGGCCCGGGCCGGGCCCGCTGGCGGAGTAA
