>Addgene plasmid #219381 | SFFV-FOSB-Brd 482 | depositor partial sequence | sequence record 428624 | Barcode sequence
TGTACATTCCAACCAGCGCT
